Addgene plasmid #194039: RcSxph K789A
Purpose: Protein expression and characterization
Depositing lab: Dan Minor. Depositing organization: University of California, San Francisco (UCSF). Publication: Definition of a saxitoxin (STX) binding code enables discovery and characterization of the anuran saxiphilin family. Chen Z, Zakrzewska S, Hajare HS, Alvarez-Buylla A, Abderemane-Ali F, Bogan M, Ramirez D, O'Connell LA, Du Bois J, Minor DL Jr. Proc Natl Acad Sci U S A. 2022 Nov;119(44):e2210114119. doi: 10.1073/pnas.2210114119. Epub 2022 Oct 24. PubMed 36279441.
Backbone
  Vector backbone: pFastBac1
  Backbone manufacturer: Invitrogen
  Vector type: Insect Expression
Growth in bacteria
  Bacterial resistance: Ampicillin, 100 μg/mL
  Growth temperature: 37°C
  Growth strain: DH5alpha
  Copy number: High Copy
Gene/Insert
  Gene/Insert name: Rana catesbeiana Saxiphilin
  Species: Rana catesbeiana
  Mutation: K789A
  GenBank ID: U05246.1
  Promoter: Polyhedrin
  Tag / fusion protein: mEGFP, (C terminal on insert); His10 (C terminal on insert)
  Cloning method: Gibson Cloning
  Sequencing primers: 5′ Polyhedrin forward; 3′ GFP reverse
Terms and licenses: Academic/Nonprofit Terms; Industry Terms: Not Available to Industry
Depositor comments: Mutation numbering scheme is based on the predicted signal peptide (SP) cleavage site and does not include SP. Relative to U05246.1, RcSxph contains an additional M following signal peptide.
How to cite: RcSxph K789A was a gift from Dan Minor (Addgene plasmid # 194039 ; http://n2t.net/addgene:194039 ; RRID:Addgene_194039)
