[The description below was written by a language model from this plasmid's Addgene catalogue record and pLannotate feature annotations shown in this document.]
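Description:
RcSxph K789A is a baculovirus donor plasmid built on the pFastBac1 backbone for expressing a mutant American bullfrog (Rana catesbeiana) saxiphilin in insect cells. The roughly 8 kb plasmid is propagated in E. coli through a high-copy ColE1/pUC-type origin with ampicillin resistance (AmpR), and it also carries an f1 origin. As in other pFastBac vectors, the expression cassette and a gentamicin resistance gene (GmR, driven by the Pc integron promoter) lie between the Tn7L and Tn7R ends of a mini-Tn7 element. This arrangement lets the cassette be moved by site-specific transposition into a baculovirus shuttle genome (bacmid), from which recombinant virus is generated.

The payload is driven by the Autographa californica polyhedrin promoter, a very strong late baculoviral promoter, and terminated by an SV40 polyadenylation signal. The coding sequence is saxiphilin, a soluble protein that binds the neurotoxin saxitoxin with high specificity, carrying the point substitution K789A. The depositor notes that residue numbering starts after the predicted signal peptide cleavage site, and that the construct has one extra methionine following the signal peptide relative to the reference GenBank entry. The insert is fused at its C terminus to monomeric EGFP followed by a His10 tag; the automated annotation picks this tag up only as a 6xHis fragment. The GFP provides a fluorescent readout of the protein and the histidine tag allows metal-affinity purification. The stated purpose is protein expression and characterization, and the associated study defines the residues that govern saxitoxin binding across frog saxiphilins, which fits an alanine substitution made to probe the contribution of this lysine.
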