Features (pLannotate 1.2.2; 17 found; start..end, strand, type, name):
    156..247     +  promoter       polyhedrin promoter: polh from Autographa californica; promoter for the baculovirus polyhedrin gene
    290..2824    +  CDS            SAX_LITCT: Experimental evidence at protein level: Swiss-Prot protein existence level 1. Binds specifically to the neurotoxin saxitoxin. Its physiological role may be to transport or sequester an endogenous organic molecule other than Fe(3+). It may participate in a detoxification mechanism for neutralizing a microbial toxin. From Lithobates catesbeianus (American bullfrog) (Rana catesbeiana).
   2873..3586    +  CDS            mEGFP: mEGFP is a basic (constitutively fluorescent) green fluorescent protein published in 2002, derived from Aequorea victoria. It has moderate acid sensitivity.
   3599..3615    +  CDS            6xHis (fragment): 6xHis affinity tag
   3658..3741    +  CDS            large T antigen (fragment): large T antigen from SV40 (simian virus 40)
   3764..3898    +  polyA_signal   SV40 poly(A) signal: SV40 polyadenylation signal
   3927..4092    -  mobile_element Tn7L: mini-Tn7 element (left end of the Tn7 transposon) Tn7
   4255..4271    +  CDS            lacZα (fragment): LacZα fragment of β-galactosidase; lacZ fragment
   4276..4730    +  rep_origin     f1 ori (sequence partly withheld): f1 bacteriophage origin of replication; arrow indicates direction of (+) strand synthesis
   4756..4860    +  promoter       AmpR promoter: bla
   4861..5721    +  CDS            AmpR: β-lactamase; bla; confers resistance to ampicillin, carbenicillin, and related antibiotics
   5892..6480    +  rep_origin     ori: high-copy-number ColE1/pMB1/pBR322/pUC origin of replication
   6666..6717    -  misc_feature   bom (fragment): basis of mobility region from pBR322
   6785..7009    -  mobile_element Tn7R: mini-Tn7 element (right end of the Tn7 transposon) Tn7
   7076..7609    -  CDS            GmR: gentamycin acetyltransferase; aacC1; confers resistance to gentamycin
   7779..7807    -  promoter       Pc promoter: intI1 (promoter lies within the coding sequence); class 1 integron promoter
   7785..129     -  CDS            YPR2_ECOLX (fragment) (across the origin): Protein predicted: Swiss-Prot protein existence level 4. From Escherichia coli.
>Addgene plasmid #194039 | RcSxph K789A | addgene full sequence | sequence record 390751 | Addgene NGS Result
GGAAGACCTCGGCCGTCGCGGCGCTTGCCGGTGGTGCTGACCCCGGATGAAGTGGTTCGCATCCTCGGTT
TTCTGGAAGGCGAGCATCGTTTGTTCGCCCAGGACTCTAGCTATAGTTCTAGTGGTTGGCTACGTATACT
CCGGAATATTAATAGATCATGGAGATAATTAAAATGATAACCATCTCGCAAATAAATAAGTATTTTACTG
TTTTCGTAACAGTTTTGTAATAAAAAAACCTATAAATATTCCGGATTATTCATACCGTCCCACCATCGGG
CGCGGATCCATGGCTCCTACCTTCCAGACCGCTCTGTTCTTCACCATCATCTCCCTGTCCTTCGCTATGG
CCCCGAACGCAAAGCAAGTCCGCTGGTGTGCTATCAGCGACCTGGAGCAGAAGAAATGCAACGATCTGGT
TGGTAGCTGCAACGTGCCGGACATCACCCTGGTGTGCGTTCTGCGTAGCAGCACCGAAGATTGCATGACC
GCGATCAAGGACGGTCAGGCGGATGCTATGTTCCTGGACAGCGGCGAGGTGTACGAAGCGAGCAAAGATC
CGTACAACCTGAAGCCGATCATCGCTGAACCGTACAGCAGCAACCGTGACCTGCAGAAGTGCCTGAAAGA
GCGTCAGCAGGCGCTGGCTAAGAAAATGATCGGTCACTACATCCCGCAGTGCGATGAGAAAGGCAACTAC
CAACCGCAGCAGTGCCACGGTAGCACCGGTCACTGCTGGTGCGTTAACGCGATGGGTGAAAAGATCAGCG
GTACCAACACCCCGCCGGGTCAGACCCGTGCTACCTGCGAGCGTCACGAACTGCCGAAGTGCCTGAAAGA
ACGTCAGGTGGCGCTGGGTGGCGACGAGAAAGTTCTGGGTCGTTTCGTGCCGCAGTGCGATGAAAAGGGC
AACTACGAGCCGCAGCAGTTCCACGGTAGCACCGGCTACTCCTGGTGTGTTAACGCGATCGGCGAGGAAA
TCGCTGGCACCAAAACCCCGCCGGGCAAGATCCCGGCTACCTGCCAGAAGCACGACCTGGTGACCACCTG
CCACTACGCGGTTGCTATGGTGAAGAAAAGCAGCGCGTTCCAGTTCAACCAGCTGAAGGGCAAACGTAGC
TGCCACAGCGGTGTTAGCAAAACCGACGGCTGGAAGGCGCTGGTGACCGTTCTGGTGGAAAAGAAACTGC
TGAGCTGGGATGGTCCGGCGAAAGAGAGCATCCAGCGTGCTATGAGCAAGTTCTTCAGCGTGAGCTGCAT
TCCGGGTGCTACCCAGACCAACCTGTGCAAGCAGTGCAAAGGCGAGGAAGGCAAGAACTGCAAAAACAGC
CACGACGAACCGTACTACGGTAACTACGGCGCGTTCCGTTGCCTGAAGGAAGACATGGGTGACGTTGCGT
TCCTGCGTAGCACCGCTCTGAGCGACGAGCACAGCGAAGTGTACGAGCTGCTGTGCCCGGATAACACCCG
TAAGCCGCTGAACAAGTACAAAGAGTGCAACCTGGGTACCGTTCCGGCTGGCACCGTGGTTACCCGTAAG
ATCAGCGACAAAACCGAAGACATCAACAACTTCCTGATGGAGGCGCAGAAGCGTCAGTGCAAACTGTTCA
GCAGCGCTCACGGCAAGGACCTGATGTTCGACGATAGCACCCTGCAGCTGGCTCTGCTGAGCAGCGAGGT
TGATGCTTTCCTGTACCTGGGTGTGAAACTGTTCCACGCGATGAAGGCTCTGACCGGCGACGCTCACCTG
CCGAGCAAGAACAAAGTGCGTTGGTGCACCATCAACAAGCTGGAAAAGATGAAATGCGACGATTGGAGCG
CGGTTAGCGGTGGCGCGATCGCTTGCACCGAGGCTAGCTGCCCGAAGGGCTGCGTGAAACAGATCCTGAA
GGGCGAAGCGGACGCTGTTAAGCTGGAAGTGCAGTACATGTACGAGGCGCTGATGTGCGGTCTGCTGCCG
GCTGTTGAGGAATACCACAACAAAGACGATTTCGGTCCGTGCAAGACCCCAGGTAGCCCGTACACCGACT
TCGGCACCCTGCGTGCGGTTGCTCTGGTGAAGAAAAGCAACAAAGACATCAACTGGAACAACATCAAGGG
CAAGAAGAGCTGCCACACCGGTGTGGGCGACATCGCTGGCTGGGTTATCCCGGTGAGCCTGATCCGTCGT
CAGAACGATAACAGCGACATCGATAGCTTCTTCGGCGAGAGCTGCGCGCCGGGCAGCGACACCAAAAGCA
ACCTGTGCAAGCTGTGCATCGGTGACCCGAAGAACAGCGCGGCTAACACCAAATGCAGCCTGAGCGACAA
GGAAGCGTACTACGGTAACCAGGGCGCTTTCCGTTGCCTGGTGGAGAAAGGTGACGTTGCTTTCGTGCCG
CACACCGTGGTTTTCGAAAACACCGATGGCAAGAACCCGGCGGTTTGGGCTAAGAACCTGAAAAGCGAAG
ACTTCGAGCTGCTGTGCCTGGATGGTAGCCGTGCGCCGGTGAGCAACTACAAGAGCTGCAAACTGAGCGG
TATCCCGCCGCCGGCTATCGTTACCCGTGAGGAAAGCATCAGCGACGTGGTTCGTATCGTGGCTAACCAG
CAGAGCCTGTACGGTCGTAAAGGCTTCGAGAAGGATATGTTCCAGCTGTTCAGCAGCAACAAGGGTAACA
ACCTGCTGTTCAACGACAACACCCAGTGCCTGATCACCTTCGATCGTCAGCCGGCAGACATCATGGAAGA
TTACTTCGGCAAGCCGTACTACACCACCGTGTACGGCGCGTCCCGCTCCGCTATGTCCTCCGAACTGATT
TCCGCCTGTACCATTAAACACTGCTCGAATTCTTTGGAAGTTTTGTTTCAAGGTCCAACTGCTGCCGCCG
CTGTGAGCAAGGGCGAGGAGCTGTTCACCGGGGTGGTGCCCATCCTGGTCGAGCTGGACGGCGACGTAAA
CGGCCACAAGTTCAGCGTGTCCGGCGAGGGCGAGGGCGATGCCACCTACGGCAAGCTGACCCTGAAGTTC
ATCTGCACCACCGGCAAGCTGCCCGTGCCCTGGCCCACCCTCGTGACCACCCTGACCTACGGCGTGCAGT
GCTTCAGCCGCTACCCCGACCACATGAAGCAGCACGACTTCTTCAAGTCCGCCATGCCCGAAGGCTACGT
CCAGGAGCGCACCATCTTCTTCAAGGACGACGGCAACTACAAGACCCGCGCCGAGGTGAAGTTCGAGGGC
GACACCCTGGTGAACCGCATCGAGCTGAAGGGCATCGACTTCAAGGAGGACGGCAACATCCTGGGGCACA
AGCTGGAGTACAACTACAACAGCCACAACGTCTATATCATGGCCGACAAGCAGAAGAACGGCATCAAGGT
GAACTTCAAGATCCGCCACAACATCGAGGACGGCAGCGTGCAGCTCGCCGACCACTACCAGCAGAACACC
CCCATCGGCGACGGCCCCGTGCTGCTGCCCGACAACCACTACCTGAGCACCCAGTCCAAGCTGAGCAAAG
ACCCCAACGAGAAGCGCGATCACATGGTCCTGCTGGAGTTCGTGACCGCCGCCGGGATCACTCTCGGCAT
GGACGAGCTGTACAAGTCCGGAGGTGGTCACCATCACCATCACCACCATCACCATCACTAATAGAAGCTT
GTCGAGAAGTACTAGAGGATCATAATCAGCCATACCACATTTGTAGAGGTTTTACTTGCTTTAAAAAACC
TCCCACACCTCCCCCTGAACCTGAAACATAAAATGAATGCAATTGTTGTTGTTAACTTGTTTATTGCAGC
TTATAATGGTTACAAATAAAGCAATAGCATCACAAATTTCACAAATAAAGCATTTTTTTCACTGCATTCT
AGTTGTGGTTTGTCCAAACTCATCAATGTATCTTATCATGTCTGGATCTGATCACTGCTTGAGCCTAGGA
GATCCGAACCAGATAAGTGAAATCTAGTTCCAAACTATTTTGTCATTTTTAATTTTCGTATTAGCTTACG
ACGCTACACCCAGTTCCCATCTATTTTGTCACTCTTCCCTAAATAATCCTTAAAAACTCCATTTCCACCC
CTCCCAGTTCCCAACTATTTTGTCCGCCCACAGCGGGGCATTTTTCTTCCTGTTATGTTTTTAATCAAAC
ATCCTGCCAACTCCATGTGACAAACCGTCATCTTCGGCTACTTTTTCTCTGTCACAGAATGAAAATTTTT
CTGTCATCTCTTCGTTATTAATGTTTGTAATTGACTGAATATCAACGCTTATTTGCAGCCTGAATGGCGA
ATGGG
[124 nt withheld, positions 4276-4399]
C
[91 nt withheld, positions 4401-4491]
A
[49 nt withheld, positions 4493-4541]
CCTTTGACGTTGGAGTCCACGTTCTT
[37 nt withheld, positions 4568-4604]
ACCCTATCTCGGTCTATTCTTTTGATTTATAAGGGATTTTGCCGATTTCGGCCTATTGGTTAAAAAATGA
GCTGATTTAACAAAAATTTAACGCGAATTTTAACAAAATATTAACGCTTACAATTTAGGTGGCACTTTTC
GGGGAAATGTGCGCGGAACCCCTATTTGTTTATTTTTCTAAATACATTCAAATATGTATCCGCTCATGAG
ACAATAACCCTGATAAATGCTTCAATAATATTGAAAAAGGAAGAGTATGAGTATTCAACATTTCCGTGTC
GCCCTTATTCCCTTTTTTGCGGCATTTTGCCTTCCTGTTTTTGCTCACCCAGAAACGCTGGTGAAAGTAA
AAGATGCTGAAGATCAGTTGGGTGCACGAGTGGGTTACATCGAACTGGATCTCAACAGCGGTAAGATCCT
TGAGAGTTTTCGCCCCGAAGAACGTTTTCCAATGATGAGCACTTTTAAAGTTCTGCTATGTGGCGCGGTA
TTATCCCGTATTGACGCCGGGCAAGAGCAACTCGGTCGCCGCATACACTATTCTCAGAATGACTTGGTTG
AGTACTCACCAGTCACAGAAAAGCATCTTACGGATGGCATGACAGTAAGAGAATTATGCAGTGCTGCCAT
AACCATGAGTGATAACACTGCGGCCAACTTACTTCTGACAACGATCGGAGGACCGAAGGAGCTAACCGCT
TTTTTGCACAACATGGGGGATCATGTAACTCGCCTTGATCGTTGGGAACCGGAGCTGAATGAAGCCATAC
CAAACGACGAGCGTGACACCACGATGCCTGTAGCAATGGCAACAACGTTGCGCAAACTATTAACTGGCGA
ACTACTTACTCTAGCTTCCCGGCAACAATTAATAGACTGGATGGAGGCGGATAAAGTTGCAGGACCACTT
CTGCGCTCGGCCCTTCCGGCTGGCTGGTTTATTGCTGATAAATCTGGAGCCGGTGAGCGTGGGTCTCGCG
GTATCATTGCAGCACTGGGGCCAGATGGTAAGCCCTCCCGTATCGTAGTTATCTACACGACGGGGAGTCA
GGCAACTATGGATGAACGAAATAGACAGATCGCTGAGATAGGTGCCTCACTGATTAAGCATTGGTAACTG
TCAGACCAAGTTTACTCATATATACTTTAGATTGATTTAAAACTTCATTTTTAATTTAAAAGGATCTAGG
TGAAGATCCTTTTTGATAATCTCATGACCAAAATCCCTTAACGTGAGTTTTCGTTCCACTGAGCGTCAGA
CCCCGTAGAAAAGATCAAAGGATCTTCTTGAGATCCTTTTTTTCTGCGCGTAATCTGCTGCTTGCAAACA
AAAAAACCACCGCTACCAGCGGTGGTTTGTTTGCCGGATCAAGAGCTACCAACTCTTTTTCCGAAGGTAA
CTGGCTTCAGCAGAGCGCAGATACCAAATACTGTTCTTCTAGTGTAGCCGTAGTTAGGCCACCACTTCAA
GAACTCTGTAGCACCGCCTACATACCTCGCTCTGCTAATCCTGTTACCAGTGGCTGCTGCCAGTGGCGAT
AAGTCGTGTCTTACCGGGTTGGACTCAAGACGATAGTTACCGGATAAGGCGCAGCGGTCGGGCTGAACGG
GGGGTTCGTGCACACAGCCCAGCTTGGAGCGAACGACCTACACCGAACTGAGATACCTACAGCGTGAGCT
ATGAGAAAGCGCCACGCTTCCCGAAGGGAGAAAGGCGGACAGGTATCCGGTAAGCGGCAGGGTCGGAACA
GGAGAGCGCACGAGGGAGCTTCCAGGGGGAAACGCCTGGTATCTTTATAGTCCTGTCGGGTTTCGCCACC
TCTGACTTGAGCGTCGATTTTTGTGATGCTCGTCAGGGGGGCGGAGCCTATGGAAAAACGCCAGCAACGC
GGCCTTTTTACGGTTCCTGGCCTTTTGCTGGCCTTTTGCTCACATGTTCTTTCCTGCGTTATCCCCTGAT
TCTGTGGATAACCGTATTACCGCCTTTGAGTGAGCTGATACCGCTCGCCGCAGCCGAACGACCGAGCGCA
GCGAGTCAGTGAGCGAGGAAGCGGAAGAGCGCCTGATGCGGTATTTTCTCCTTACGCATCTGTGCGGTAT
TTCACACCGCATAGACCAGCCGCGTAACCTGGCAAAATCGGTTACGGTTGAGTAATAAATGGATGCCCTG
CGTAAGCGGGTGTGGGCGGACAATAAAGTCTTAAACTGAACAAAATAGATCTAAACTATGACAATAAAGT
CTTAAACTAGACAGAATAGTTGTAAACTGAAATCAGTCCAGTTATGCTGTGAAAAAGCATACTGGACTTT
TGTTATGGCTAAAGCAAACTCTTCATTTTCTGAAGTGCAAATTGCCCGTCGTATTAAAGAGGGGCGTGGC
CAAGGGCATGGTAAAGACTATATTCGCGGCGTTGTGACAATTTACCGAACAACTCCGCGGCCGGGAAGCC
GATCTCGGCTTGAACGAATTGTTAGGTGGCGGTACTTGGGTCGATATCAAAGTGCATCACTTCTTCCCGT
ATGCCCAACTTTGTATAGAGAGCCACTGCGGGATCGTCACCGTAATCTGCTTGCACGTAGATCACATAAG
CACCAAGCGCGTTGGCCTCATGCTTGAGGAGATTGATGAGCGCGGTGGCAATGCCCTGCCTCCGGTGCTC
GCCGGAGACTGCGAGATCATAGATATAGATCTCACTACGCGGCTGCTCAAACTTGGGCAGAACGTAAGCC
GCGAGAGCGCCAACAACCGCTTCTTGGTCGAAGGCAGCAAGCGCGATGAATGTCTTACTACGGAGCAAGT
TCCCGAGGTAATCGGAGTCCGGCTGATGTTGGGAGTAGGTGGCTACGTCTCCGAACTCACGACCGAAAAG
ATCAAGAGCAGCCCGCATGGATTTGACTTGGTCAGGGCCGAGCCTACATGTGCGAATGATGCCCATACTT
GAGCCACCTAACTTTGTTTTAGGGCGACTGCCCTGCTGCGTAACATCGTTGCTGCTCCATAACATCAAAC
ATCGACCCACGGCGTAACGCGCTTGCTGCTTGGATGCCCGAGGCATAGACTGTACAAAAAAACAGTCATA
ACAAGCCATGAAAACCGCCACTGCGCCGTTACCACCGCTGCGTTCGGTCAAGGTTCTGGACCAGTTGCGT
GAGCGCATACGCTACTTGCATTACAGTTTACGAACCGAACAGGCTTATGTCAACTGGGTTCGTGCCTTCA
TCCGTTTCCACGGTGTGCGTCACCCGGCAACCTTGGGCAGCAGCGAAGTCGAGGCATTTCTGTCCTGGCT
GGCGAACGAGCGCAAGGTTTCGGTCTCCACGCATCGTCAGGCATTGGCGGCCTTGCTGTTCTTCTACGGC
AAGGTGCTGTGCACGGATCTGCCCTGGCTTCAGGAGATC
